Addgene plasmid #228398: pGL4-CMV-NLS/cMyc-AcGFP2x-NES/iKB2-P2A-Puro
Purpose: Encodes NLS/cMyc-AcGFP2x-NES/iKB2 which is a tandem of AcGFP with an N-terminal cMyc NLS and a C-terminal iKB2 NES that shuttles between the nucleus and the cytoplasm
Depositing lab: Dirk Daelemans. Depositing organization: Katholieke Universiteit Leuven. Publication: Ibetazol, a novel inhibitor of importin beta1-mediated nuclear import. Vercruysse T, Vanstreels E, Jacquemyn M, Boland S, Kilonda A, Allasia S, Vandecaetsbeek I, Klaassen H, Versele M, Chaltin P, Marchand A, Daelemans D. Commun Biol. 2024 Nov 23;7(1):1560. doi: 10.1038/s42003-024-07237-8. PubMed 39580542.
Backbone
  Vector backbone: pGL4
  Total vector size (bp): 5444
  Vector type: Mammalian Expression
  Selectable markers: Puromycin
Growth in bacteria
  Bacterial resistance: Ampicillin, 100 μg/mL
  Growth temperature: 37°C
  Growth strain: DH5alpha
  Copy number: High Copy
Gene/Insert
  Gene/Insert name: NLS/cMyc-AcGFP2x-NES/iKB2
  Species: Synthetic
  Insert size (bp): 1554
  Promoter: CMV
  Cloning method: Other
  Sequencing primers: 5′ CGATAGTACTAACATACGCTCTCCA
Terms and licenses: Academic/Nonprofit Terms; Industry Terms: Not Available to Industry
How to cite: pGL4-CMV-NLS/cMyc-AcGFP2x-NES/iKB2-P2A-Puro was a gift from Dirk Daelemans (Addgene plasmid # 228398 ; http://n2t.net/addgene:228398 ; RRID:Addgene_228398)
