[The description below was written by a language model from this plasmid's Addgene catalogue record and pLannotate feature annotations shown in this document.]
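Description:
pGL4-CMV-NLS/cMyc-AcGFP2x-NES/iKB2-P2A-Puro is a 5.4 kb mammalian expression plasmid built on the pGL4 backbone. It is propagated in E. coli through a high-copy ColE1/pUC-type origin with ampicillin selection (AmpR, β-lactamase). Upstream of the expression cassette the backbone retains the synthetic poly(A) signal and RNA polymerase II transcriptional pause site typical of pGL4 vectors, which limit read-through transcription from the plasmid backbone into the cassette. The automated annotation also flags short fragments of an HIV-1 LTR, SV40 large T antigen and a tetracycline resistance gene. These appear to be vestigial or coincidental matches rather than functional elements. A T7 promoter lies between the CMV promoter and the coding region.

The payload is a synthetic nucleocytoplasmic shuttling reporter driven by the CMV immediate-early enhancer and promoter. The open reading frame starts with the nuclear localization signal of human c-Myc and continues with two tandem copies of the Aequorea coerulescens green fluorescent protein AcGFP. It ends with a nuclear export signal taken from IκBα (annotated as an Nfkbia fragment). Doubling the fluorescent protein increases the size of the cargo, which would be expected to reduce passive diffusion through nuclear pores, so localization depends on the balance of active import and export. According to the construct name, a P2A self-cleaving peptide links the reporter to the puromycin N-acetyltransferase gene (pac), although P2A is not separately annotated. This allows puromycin selection of expressing cells from the same transcript, which is terminated at an SV40 poly(A) signal.

The reporter shuttles between nucleus and cytoplasm, so shifts in its distribution report on transport activity. The associated work concerns an inhibitor of importin β1-mediated nuclear import.
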