Features (pLannotate 1.2.2; 17 found; start..end, strand, type, name):
      1..49      +  polyA_signal   poly(A) signal: synthetic polyadenylation signal
     63..154     +  misc_feature   pause site: RNA polymerase II transcriptional pause signal from the human α2 globin gene
    221..600     +  enhancer       CMV enhancer: human cytomegalovirus immediate early enhancer
    601..804     +  promoter       CMV promoter: human cytomegalovirus (CMV) immediate early promoter
    800..833     +  LTR            5' LTR (truncated) (fragment): truncated 5' long terminal repeat (LTR) from HIV-1
    849..867     +  promoter       T7 promoter: promoter for bacteriophage T7 RNA polymerase
    912..938     +  CDS            c-myc NLS: nuclear localization signal of human c-Myc proto-oncogene (Dang and Lee, 1988)
    951..1661    +  CDS            aceGFP-h: aceGFP-h is a basic (constitutively fluorescent) long stokes shift fluorescent protein published in 2003, derived from Aequorea coerulescens.
   1680..2396    +  CDS            AcGFP1: AcGFP1 is a basic (constitutively fluorescent) green fluorescent protein, derived from Aequorea coerulescens.
   2403..2462    +  CDS            Nfkbia (fragment): IKBA_MOUSE - Also known as Ikba. Experimental evidence at protein level: Swiss-Prot protein existence level 1. Inhibits the activity of dimeric NF-kappa-B/REL complexes by trapping REL dimers in the cytoplasm through masking of their nuclear localization signals. On cellular stimulation by immune and proinflammatory responses, becomes phosphorylated promoting ubiquitination and degradation, enabling the dimeric RELA to translocate to the nucleus and activate transcription. From Mus musculus (Mouse).
   2529..3125    +  CDS            pac: PUAC_STRAD - Protein predicted: Swiss-Prot protein existence level 4. Detoxification of puromycin. From Streptomyces alboniger.
   3152..3273    -  polyA_signal   SV40 poly(A) signal: SV40 polyadenylation signal
   3296..3364    -  CDS            large T antigen (fragment): large T antigen from SV40 (simian virus 40)
   3380..3512    +  CDS            TcR (fragment): tetracycline efflux protein; tet; confers resistance to tetracycline
   3692..4280    -  rep_origin     ori: high-copy-number ColE1/pMB1/pBR322/pUC origin of replication
   4480..5340    -  CDS            AmpR: β-lactamase confers resistance to ampicillin, carbenicillin, and related antibiotics
   5341..5382    -  promoter       AmpR promoter (fragment): bla
>Addgene plasmid #228398 | pGL4-CMV-NLS/cMyc-AcGFP2x-NES/iKB2-P2A-Puro | addgene full sequence | sequence record 457132 | Addgene NGS Result
AATAAAATATCTTTATTTTCATTACATCTGTGTGTTGGTTTTTTGTGTGAATCGATAGTACTAACATACG
CTCTCCATCAAAACAAAACGAAACAAAACAAACTAGCAAAATAGGCTGTCCCCAGTGCAAGTGCAGGTGC
CAGAACATTTCTCTTAATGATAGCTAGCGGGCCAGTACCCAAAAAGCGGGGGGTCTGGTGGCAGTGGAGG
GGGATCCGTTGACATTGATTATTGACTAGTTATTAATAGTAATCAATTACGGGGTCATTAGTTCATAGCC
CATATATGGAGTTCCGCGTTACATAACTTACGGTAAATGGCCCGCCTGGCTGACCGCCCAACGACCCCCG
CCCATTGACGTCAATAATGACGTATGTTCCCATAGTAACGCCAATAGGGACTTTCCATTGACGTCAATGG
GTGGAGTATTTACGGTAAACTGCCCACTTGGCAGTACATCAAGTGTATCATATGCCAAGTACGCCCCCTA
TTGACGTCAATGACGGTAAATGGCCCGCCTGGCATTATGCCCAGTACATGACCTTATGGGACTTTCCTAC
TTGGCAGTACATCTACGTATTAGTCATCGCTATTACCATGGTGATGCGGTTTTGGCAGTACATCAATGGG
CGTGGATAGCGGTTTGACTCACGGGGATTTCCAAGTCTCCACCCCATTGACGTCAATGGGAGTTTGTTTT
GGCACCAAAATCAACGGGACTTTCCAAAATGTCGTAACAACTCCGCCCCATTGACGCAAATGGGCGGTAG
GCGTGTACGGTGGGAGGTCTATATAAGCAGAGCTCTCTGGCTAACTAGAGAACCCACTGCTTACTGGCTT
ATCGAAATTAATACGACTCACTATAGGGAGACCCAAGCTGGCTAGCGTTTAAACTTAAGCTTGGTACCAT
GCCTGCTGCCAAGAGGGTCAAGTTGGACGCTCGAGGAGTGAGCAAGGGCGCCGAGCTGTTCACCGGCATC
GTGCCCATCCTGATCGAGCTGAATGGCGATGTGAATGGCCACAAGTTCAGCGTGAGCGGCGAGGGCGAGG
GCGATGCCACCTACGGCAAGCTGACCCTGAAGTTCATCTGCACCACCGGCAAGCTGCCTGTGCCCTGGCC
CACCCTGGTGACCACCCTGAGCTACGGCGTGCAGTGCTTCTCACGCTACCCCGATCACATGAAGCAGCAC
GACTTCTTCAAGAGCGCCATGCCTGAGGGCTACATCCAGGAGCGCACCATCTTCTTCGAGGATGACGGCA
ACTACAAGTCGCGCGCCGAGGTGAAGTTCGAGGGCGATACCCTGGTGAATCGCATCGAGCTGACCGGCAC
CGATTTCAAGGAGGATGGCAACATCCTGGGCAATAAGATGGAGTACAACTACAACGCCCACAATGTGTAC
ATCATGACCGACAAGGCCAAGAATGGCATCAAGGTGAACTTCAAGATCCGCCACAACATCGAGGATGGCA
GCGTGCAGCTGGCCGACCACTACCAGCAGAATACCCCCATCGGCGATGGCCCTGTGCTGCTGCCCGATAA
CCACTACCTGTCCACCCAGAGCGCCCTGTCCAAGGACCCCAACGAGAAGCGCGATCACATGATCTACTTC
GGCTTCGTGACCGCCGCCGCCATCACCCACGGCATGGATGAGCTGTACAAGAAGCTTGGCGCCGGTGCAA
TGGTGAGCAAGGGCGCCGAGCTGTTCACCGGCATCGTGCCCATCCTGATCGAGCTGAATGGCGATGTGAA
TGGCCACAAGTTCAGCGTGAGCGGCGAGGGCGAGGGCGATGCCACCTACGGCAAGCTGACCCTGAAGTTC
ATCTGCACCACCGGCAAGCTGCCTGTGCCCTGGCCCACCCTGGTGACCACCCTGAGCTACGGCGTGCAGT
GCTTCTCACGCTACCCCGATCACATGAAGCAGCACGACTTCTTCAAGAGCGCCATGCCTGAGGGCTACAT
CCAGGAGCGCACCATCTTCTTCGAGGATGACGGCAACTACAAGTCGCGCGCCGAGGTGAAGTTCGAGGGC
GATACCCTGGTGAATCGCATCGAGCTGACCGGCACCGATTTCAAGGAGGATGGCAACATCCTGGGCAATA
AGATGGAGTACAACTACAACGCCCACAATGTGTACATCATGACCGACAAGGCCAAGAATGGCATCAAGGT
GAACTTCAAGATCCGCCACAACATCGAGGATGGCAGCGTGCAGCTGGCCGACCACTACCAGCAGAATACC
CCCATCGGCGATGGCCCTGTGCTGCTGCCCGATAACCACTACCTGTCCACCCAGAGCGCCCTGTCCAAGG
ACCCCAACGAGAAGCGCGATCACATGATCTACTTCGGCTTCGTGACCGCCGCCGCCATCACCCACGGCAT
GGATGAGCTGTACAAGGGAGCCGGAGCTCCAAGCACCCGGATACAGCAGCAGCTGGGCCAGCTGACACTA
GAAAACCTTCAGGGTAGTGGTGCCACGAATTTTAGTCTCCTCAAGCAAGCTGGGGACGTCGAGGAGAATC
CTGGCCCAATGACTGAATACAAGCCTACTGTCAGGTTGGCTACAAGAGACGACGTTCCTAGAGCCGTGAG
AACTCTGGCTGCAGCCTTCGCCGACTACCCCGCCACGAGACACACCGTTGACCCAGATCGGCATATTGAG
AGAGTGACTGAACTGCAGGAGCTGTTTCTTACAAGAGTTGGCCTCGACATAGGCAAGGTGTGGGTGGCGG
ACGACGGCGCCGCCGTGGCCGTCTGGACCACTCCCGAATCAGTTGAGGCTGGCGCCGTATTCGCTGAGAT
CGGCCCGAGAATGGCTGAGCTCAGCGGGAGTAGGCTCGCGGCACAGCAGCAAATGGAGGGACTGCTGGCA
CCACACAGGCCCAAAGAACCCGCCTGGTTCCTGGCAACCGTCGGTGTATCTCCCGATCATCAGGGGAAAG
GTCTGGGCTCTGCCGTAGTGCTCCCTGGCGTGGAGGCAGCTGAGAGAGCAGGAGTACCTGCCTTCTTGGA
GACCTCCGCTCCAAGGAATCTTCCCTTCTATGAACGGTTGGGCTTCACCGTGACAGCCGACGTGGAAGTC
CCCGAAGGCCCCCGCACTTGGTGCATGACGAGGAAGCCTGGAGCGTGAGGGCCCGCTTCGAGCAGACATG
ATAAGATACATTGATGAGTTTGGACAAACCACAACTAGAATGCAGTGAAAAAAATGCTTTATTTGTGAAA
TTTGTGATGCTATTGCTTTATTTGTAACCATTATAAGCTGCAATAAACAAGTTAACAACAACAATTGCAT
TCATTTTATGTTTCAGGTTCAGGGGGAGGTGTGGGAGGTTTTTTAAAGCAAGTAAAACCTCTACAAATGT
GGTAAAATCGATAAAGATCCGTCGACCGATGCCCTTGAGAGCCTTCAACCCAGTCAGCTCCTTCCGGTGG
GCGCGGGGCATGACTATCGTCGCCGCACTTATGACTGTCTTCTTTATCATGCAACTCGTAGGACAGGTGC
CGGCAGCGCTCTTCCGCTTCCTCGCTCACTGACTCGCTGCGCTCGGTCGTTCGGCTGCGGCGAGCGGTAT
CAGCTCACTCAAAGGCGGTAATACGGTTATCCACAGAATCAGGGGATAACGCAGGAAAGAACATGTGAGC
AAAAGGCCAGCAAAAGGCCAGGAACCGTAAAAAGGCCGCGTTGCTGGCGTTTTTCCATAGGCTCCGCCCC
CCTGACGAGCATCACAAAAATCGACGCTCAAGTCAGAGGTGGCGAAACCCGACAGGACTATAAAGATACC
AGGCGTTTCCCCCTGGAAGCTCCCTCGTGCGCTCTCCTGTTCCGACCCTGCCGCTTACCGGATACCTGTC
CGCCTTTCTCCCTTCGGGAAGCGTGGCGCTTTCTCATAGCTCACGCTGTAGGTATCTCAGTTCGGTGTAG
GTCGTTCGCTCCAAGCTGGGCTGTGTGCACGAACCCCCCGTTCAGCCCGACCGCTGCGCCTTATCCGGTA
ACTATCGTCTTGAGTCCAACCCGGTAAGACACGACTTATCGCCACTGGCAGCAGCCACTGGTAACAGGAT
TAGCAGAGCGAGGTATGTAGGCGGTGCTACAGAGTTCTTGAAGTGGTGGCCTAACTACGGCTACACTAGA
AGAACAGTATTTGGTATCTGCGCTCTGCTGAAGCCAGTTACCTTCGGAAAAAGAGTTGGTAGCTCTTGAT
CCGGCAAACAAACCACCGCTGGTAGCGGTGGTTTTTTTGTTTGCAAGCAGCAGATTACGCGCAGAAAAAA
AGGATCTCAAGAAGATCCTTTGATCTTTTCTACGGGGTCTGACGCTCAGTGGAACGAAAACTCACGTTAA
GGGATTTTGGTCATGAGATTATCAAAAAGGATCTTCACCTAGATCCTTTTAAATTAAAAATGAAGTTTTA
AATCAATCTAAAGTATATATGAGTAAACTTGGTCTGACAGCGGCCGCAAATGCTAAACCACTGCAGTGGT
TACCAGTGCTTGATCAGTGAGGCACCGATCTCAGCGATCTGCCTATTTCGTTCGTCCATAGTGGCCTGAC
TCCCCGTCGTGTAGATCACTACGATTCGTGAGGGCTTACCATCAGGCCCCAGCGCAGCAATGATGCCGCG
AGAGCCGCGTTCACCGGCCCCCGATTTGTCAGCAATGAACCAGCCAGCAGGGAGGGCCGAGCGAAGAAGT
GGTCCTGCTACTTTGTCCGCCTCCATCCAGTCTATGAGCTGCTGTCGTGATGCTAGAGTAAGAAGTTCGC
CAGTGAGTAGTTTCCGAAGAGTTGTGGCCATTGCTACTGGCATCGTGGTATCACGCTCGTCGTTCGGTAT
GGCTTCGTTCAACTCTGGTTCCCAGCGGTCAAGCCGGGTCACATGATCACCCATATTATGAAGAAATGCA
GTCAGCTCCTTAGGGCCTCCGATCGTTGTCAGAAGTAAGTTGGCCGCGGTGTTGTCGCTCATGGTAATGG
CAGCACTACACAATTCTCTTACCGTCATGCCATCCGTAAGATGCTTTTCCGTGACCGGCGAGTACTCAAC
CAAGTCGTTTTGTGAGTAGTGTATACGGCGACCAAGCTGCTCTTGCCCGGCGTCTATACGGGACAACACC
GCGCCACATAGCAGTACTTTGAAAGTGCTCATCATCGGGAATCGTTCTTCGGGGCGGAAAGACTCAAGGA
TCTTGCCGCTATTGAGATCCAGTTCGATATAGCCCACTCTTGCACCCAGTTGATCTTCAGCATCTTTTAC
TTTCACCAGCGTTTCGGGGTGTGCAAAAACAGGCAAGCAAAATGCCGCAAAGAAGGGAATGAGTGCGACA
CGAAAATGTTGGATGCTCATACTCGTCCTTTTTCAATATTATTGAAGCATTTATCAGGGTTACTAGTACG
TCTCTCAAGGATAAGTAAGTAATATTAAGGTACGGGAGGTATTGGACAGGCCGC
